Addgene plasmid #143755: TFORF1076
Purpose: Lentiviral vector for overexpressing transcription factor ORFs with unique 24-bp barcodes. Barcodes facilitate identification of transcription factors in pooled screens.
Depositing lab: Feng Zhang. Depositing organization: Broad Institute. Publication: A transcription factor atlas of directed differentiation. Joung J, Ma S, Tay T, Geiger-Schuller KR, Kirchgatterer PC, Verdine VK, Guo B, Arias-Garcia MA, Allen WE, Singh A, Kuksenko O, Abudayyeh OO, Gootenberg JS, Fu Z, Macrae RK, Buenrostro JD, Regev A, Zhang F. Cell. 2023 Jan 5;186(1):209-229.e26. doi: 10.1016/j.cell.2022.11.026. PubMed 36608654.
Backbone
  Vector backbone: pLX_TRC317
  Backbone manufacturer: Broad Institute Genetic Perturbation Platform
  Backbone size w/o insert (bp): 8264
  Vector type: Mammalian Expression, Lentiviral
  Selectable markers: Puromycin
Growth in bacteria
  Bacterial resistance: Ampicillin, 100 μg/mL
  Growth temperature: 37°C
  Growth strain: NEB Stable
  Copy number: High Copy
Gene/Insert
  Gene/Insert name: NFATC4
  Species: H. sapiens (human)
  Insert size (bp): 2771
  Entrez Gene: NFATC4 (a.k.a. NF-AT3, NF-ATC4, NFAT3)
  Promoter: EF1a
  Cloning method: Unknown
  Sequencing primers: 5′ GGGTGGAGACTGAAGTTAGGCCAG; 3′ CACATAGCGTAAAAGGAGCAACATAG
Terms and licenses: Academic/Nonprofit Terms; Industry Terms: Not Available to Industry
Depositor comments: NM_001288802,ENST00000422617 . The transcription factor ORF portion of this plasmid was synthesized by Genewiz. Please test multiple small colonies in case of plasmid recombination. To make this collection available in a timely manner, a portion of this collection was not fully sequenced by Addgene. If an Addgene verified full plasmid sequence is not available, please contact us prior to placing an order to request the full sequence.
How to cite: TFORF1076 was a gift from Feng Zhang (Addgene plasmid # 143755 ; http://n2t.net/addgene:143755 ; RRID:Addgene_143755)
