[The description below was written by a language model from this plasmid's Addgene catalogue record and pLannotate feature annotations shown in this document.]
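Description:
TFORF1076 is a lentiviral mammalian expression plasmid built on the pLX_TRC317 backbone. It carries the human transcription factor NFATC4 (also known as NFAT3) as a synthesized open reading frame, and belongs to a barcoded transcription factor ORF collection in which each clone has a unique 24-bp barcode so that the factor can be identified in pooled overexpression screens. In bacteria the plasmid is maintained by a high-copy ColE1/pUC-type origin and selected with ampicillin through the β-lactamase gene. An f1 origin and remnants of a lac/T7/T3 cloning region are also present. The depositor notes a risk of plasmid recombination, which is common with LTR-containing vectors.

The transfer cassette has a third-generation layout. An RSV promoter drives a truncated HIV-1 5' LTR, followed by the Ψ packaging signal with a gag fragment, the Rev response element, and a cPPT/CTS. The cassette ends in a self-inactivating ΔU3 3' LTR followed by an SV40 polyadenylation signal. Inside the provirus, an SV40 early promoter and origin drive puromycin N-acetyltransferase for selection of transduced cells. Downstream, a separate EF-1α promoter drives constitutive expression of the NFATC4 ORF. A WPRE after the ORF enhances transcript stability and expression. The feature table does not annotate the barcode, so its exact position is not stated. Short matches to the U6 promoter and to SV40 small t antigen appear to be fragmentary annotation hits rather than functional elements. The sequenced record of about 11 kb agrees with the stated backbone and insert sizes. The construct is typically used to produce lentivirus for stable NFATC4 overexpression, for example in directed differentiation screens.
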