Features (pLannotate 1.2.2; 31 found; start..end, strand, type, name):
      5..231     +  promoter       RSV promoter: Rous sarcoma virus enhancer/promoter
    232..412     +  LTR            5' LTR (truncated): truncated 5' long terminal repeat (LTR) from HIV-1
    459..584     +  misc_feature   HIV-1 Ψ: packaging signal of human immunodeficiency virus type 1
    568..931     +  CDS            HIV-1 gag (fragment): gag protein from human immunodeficiency virus 1; gag
   1077..1310    +  misc_feature   RRE: The Rev response element (RRE) of HIV-1 allows for Rev-dependent mRNA export from the nucleus to the cytoplasm.
   1687..1713    +  CDS            Rev (fragment): human immunodeficiency virus 1 (HIV-1) Rev protein; rev; enhances nuclear export of unspliced and incompletely spliced viral mRNAs
   1720..1743    +  promoter       SV40 promoter (fragment): SV40 early promoter
   1744..1815    +  promoter       SV40 promoter (fragment): SV40 enhancer and early promoter
   1839..1974    +  rep_origin     SV40 ori: SV40 origin of replication
   2020..2616    +  CDS            PuroR (fragment): puromycin N-acetyltransferase; pac from Streptomyces; confers resistance to puromycin
   2665..2782    +  misc_feature   cPPT/CTS: central polypurine tract and central termination sequence of HIV-1
   2847..2913    +  CDS            small t antigen (fragment): SV40 (simian virus 40) small t antigen
   2920..4098    +  promoter       EF-1α promoter: strong constitutive promoter for human elongation factor EF-1α
   4175..6718    +  CDS            NFATC4 (fragment): NFAC4_HUMAN - Also known as NFAT3 From Homo sapiens (Human).
   6797..6850    +  promoter       U6 promoter (fragment): RNA polymerase III promoter for human U6 snRNA
   6892..7480    +  misc_feature   WPRE: woodchuck hepatitis virus posttranscriptional regulatory element
   7531..7550    +  misc_feature   cPPT/CTS (fragment): central polypurine tract and central termination sequence of HIV-1
   7552..7785    +  LTR            3' LTR (ΔU3): self-inactivating 3' long terminal repeat (LTR) from HIV-1
   7863..7984    +  polyA_signal   SV40 poly(A) signal: SV40 polyadenylation signal
   8024..8159    +  rep_origin     SV40 ori: SV40 origin of replication
   8180..8198    -  promoter       T7 promoter: promoter for bacteriophage T7 RNA polymerase
   8206..8361    +  CDS            lacZα (fragment): LacZα fragment of β-galactosidase; lacZ fragment
   8366..8794    +  rep_origin     f1 ori (sequence partly withheld): f1 bacteriophage origin of replication; arrow indicates direction of (+) strand synthesis
   8847..8951    +  promoter       AmpR promoter: bla
   8952..9812    +  CDS            AmpR: β-lactamase; bla; confers resistance to ampicillin, carbenicillin, and related antibiotics
   9983..10571   +  rep_origin     ori: high-copy-number ColE1/pMB1/pBR322/pUC origin of replication
  10754..10846   +  CDS            lacI (fragment): lac repressor; lacI; The lac repressor binds to the lac operator to inhibit transcription in E. coli. This inhibition can be relieved by adding lactose or isopropyl-β-D-thiogalactopyranoside (IPTG).
  10859..10880   +  protein_bind   CAP binding site: CAP binding activates transcription in the presence of cAMP. E. coli catabolite activator protein
  10895..10925   +  promoter       lac promoter: promoter for the E. coli lac operon
  10929..10951   +  protein_bind   lac operator (fragment): The lac repressor binds to the lac operator to inhibit transcription in E. coli. This inhibition can be relieved by adding lactose or isopropyl-β-D-thiogalactopyranoside (IPTG). lac repressor encoded by lacI
  10994..11012   +  promoter       T3 promoter: promoter for bacteriophage T3 RNA polymerase
>Addgene plasmid #143755 | TFORF1076 | addgene full sequence | sequence record 407855 | Addgene NGS Result
TTAATGTAGTCTTATGCAATACTCTTGTAGTCTTGCAACATGGTAACGATGAGTTAGCAACATGCCTTAC
AAGGAGAGAAAAAGCACCGTGCATGCCGATTGGTGGAAGTAAGGTGGTACGATCGTGCCTTATTAGGAAG
GCAACAGACGGGTCTGACATGGATTGGACGAACCACTGAATTGCCGCATTGCAGAGATATTGTATTTAAG
TGCCTAGCTCGATACATAAACGGGTCTCTCTGGTTAGACCAGATCTGAGCCTGGGAGCTCTCTGGCTAAC
TAGGGAACCCACTGCTTAAGCCTCAATAAAGCTTGCCTTGAGTGCTTCAAGTAGTGTGTGCCCGTCTGTT
GTGTGACTCTGGTAACTAGAGATCCCTCAGACCCTTTTAGTCAGTGTGGAAAATCTCTAGCAGTGGCGCC
CGAACAGGGACTTGAAAGCGAAAGGGAAACCAGAGGAGCTCTCTCGACGCAGGACTCGGCTTGCTGAAGC
GCGCACGGCAAGAGGCGAGGGGCGGCGACTGGTGAGTACGCCAAAAATTTTGACTAGCGGAGGCTAGAAG
GAGAGAGATGGGTGCGAGAGCGTCAGTATTAAGCGGGGGAGAATTAGATCGCGATGGGAAAAAATTCGGT
TAAGGCCAGGGGGAAAGAAAAAATATAAATTAAAACATATAGTATGGGCAAGCAGGGAGCTAGAACGATT
CGCAGTTAATCCTGGCCTGTTAGAAACATCAGAAGGCTGTAGACAAATACTGGGACAGCTACAACCATCC
CTTCAGACAGGATCAGAAGAACTTAGATCATTATATAATACAGTAGCAACCCTCTATTGTGTGCATCAAA
GGATAGAGATAAAAGACACCAAGGAAGCTTTAGACAAGATAGAGGAAGAGCAAAACAAAAGTAAGACCAC
CGCACAGCAAGCGGCCGCTGATCTTCAGACCTGGAGGAGGAGATATGAGGGACAATTGGAGAAGTGAATT
ATATAAATATAAAGTAGTAAAAATTGAACCATTAGGAGTAGCACCCACCAAGGCAAAGAGAAGAGTGGTG
CAGAGAGAAAAAAGAGCAGTGGGAATAGGAGCTTTGTTCCTTGGGTTCTTGGGAGCAGCAGGAAGCACTA
TGGGCGCAGCGTCAATGACGCTGACGGTACAGGCCAGACAATTATTGTCTGGTATAGTGCAGCAGCAGAA
CAATTTGCTGAGGGCTATTGAGGCGCAACAGCATCTGTTGCAACTCACAGTCTGGGGCATCAAGCAGCTC
CAGGCAAGAATCCTGGCTGTGGAAAGATACCTAAAGGATCAACAGCTCCTGGGGATTTGGGGTTGCTCTG
GAAAACTCATTTGCACCACTGCTGTGCCTTGGAATGCTAGTTGGAGTAATAAATCTCTGGAACAGATTTG
GAATCACACGACCTGGATGGAGTGGGACAGAGAAATTAACAATTACACAAGCTTAATACACTCCTTAATT
GAAGAATCGCAAAACCAGCAAGAAAAGAATGAACAAGAATTATTGGAATTAGATAAATGGGCAAGTTTGT
GGAATTGGTTTAACATAACAAATTGGCTGTGGTATATAAAATTATTCATAATGATAGTAGGAGGCTTGGT
AGGTTTAAGAATAGTTTTTGCTGTACTTTCTATAGTGAATAGAGTTAGGCAGGGATATTCACCATTATCG
TTTCAGACCCACCTCCCAACCCCGAGGGGACCCATGCATTGCATCTCAATTAGTCAGCAACCAGGTGTGG
AAAGTCCCCAGGCTCCCCAGCAGGCAGAAGTATGCAAAGCATGCGTCTCAATTAGTCAGCAACCATAGTC
CCGCCCCTAACTCCGCCCATCCCGCCCCTAACTCCGCCCAGTTCCGCCCATTCTCCGCCCCATGGCTGAC
TAATTTTTTTTATTTATGCAGAGGCCGAGGCCGCCTCGGCCTCTGAGCTATTCCAGAAGTAGTGAGGAGG
CTTTTTTGGAGGCCTAGGCTTTTGCAAAAAGCTTTCTAGAGGTACCACCGGAGCTTACCATGACCGAGTA
CAAGCCCACGGTGCGCCTCGCCACCCGCGACGACGTCCCCAGGGCCGTACGCACCCTCGCCGCCGCGTTC
GCCGACTACCCCGCCACGCGCCACACCGTCGATCCGGACCGCCACATCGAGCGGGTCACCGAGCTGCAAG
AACTCTTCCTCACGCGCGTCGGGCTCGACATCGGCAAGGTGTGGGTCGCGGACGACGGCGCCGCCGTGGC
GGTCTGGACCACGCCGGAGAGCGTCGAAGCGGGGGCGGTGTTCGCCGAGATCGGCCCGCGCATGGCCGAG
TTGAGCGGTTCCCGGCTGGCCGCGCAGCAACAGATGGAAGGCCTCCTGGCGCCGCACCGGCCCAAGGAGC
CCGCGTGGTTCCTGGCCACCGTCGGCGTCTCGCCCGACCACCAGGGCAAGGGTCTGGGCAGCGCCGTCGT
GCTCCCCGGAGTGGAGGCGGCCGAGCGCGCCGGGGTGCCCGCCTTCCTGGAGACCTCCGCGCCCCGCAAC
CTCCCCTTCTACGAGCGGCTCGGCTTCACCGTCACCGCCGACGTCGAGGTGCCCGAAGGACCGCGCACCT
GGTGCATGACCCGCAAGCCCGGTGCCAGTTAACGAATTCTAGATCTTGAGACAAATGGCAGTATTCATCC
ACAATTTTAAAAGAAAAGGGGGGATTGGGGGGTACAGTGCAGGGGAAAGAATAGTAGACATAATAGCAAC
AGACATACAAACTAAAGAATTACAAAAACAAATTACAAAAATTCAAAATTTTCGGGTTTATTACAGGGAC
AGCAGAGATCCACTTTGGCGCCGGCTCGAGGCCTGCAGGTGCAAAGATGGATAAAGTTTTAAACAGAGAG
GAATCTTTGCAGCTAATGGACCTTCTAGGTCTTGAAAGGAGTGGGAATTGGCTCCGGTGCCCGTCAGTGG
GCAGAGCGCACATCGCCCACAGTCCCCGAGAAGTTGGGGGGAGGGGTCGGCAATTGAACCGGTGCCTAGA
GAAGGTGGCGCGGGGTAAACTGGGAAAGTGATGTCGTGTACTGGCTCCGCCTTTTTCCCGAGGGTGGGGG
AGAACCGTATATAAGTGCAGTAGTCGCCGTGAACGTTCTTTTTCGCAACGGGTTTGCCGCCAGAACACAG
GTAAGTGCCGTGTGTGGTTCCCGCGGGCCTGGCCTCTTTACGGGTTATGGCCCTTGCGTGCCTTGAATTA
CTTCCACCTGGCTGCAGTACGTGATTCTTGATCCCGAGCTTCGGGTTGGAAGTGGGTGGGAGAGTTCGAG
GCCTTGCGCTTAAGGAGCCCCTTCGCCTCGTGCTTGAGTTGAGGCCTGGCCTGGGCGCTGGGGCCGCCGC
GTGCGAATCTGGTGGCACCTTCGCGCCTGTCTCGCTGCTTTCGATAAGTCTCTAGCCATTTAAAATTTTT
GATGACCTGCTGCGACGCTTTTTTTCTGGCAAGATAGTCTTGTAAATGCGGGCCAAGATCTGCACACTGG
TATTTCGGTTTTTGGGGCCGCGGGCGGCGACGGGGCCCGTGCGTCCCAGCGCACATGTTCGGCGAGGCGG
GGCCTGCGAGCGCGGCCACCGAGAATCGGACGGGGGTAGTCTCAAGCTGGCCGGCCTGCTCTGGTGCCTG
GCCTCGCGCCGCCGTGTATCGCCCCGCCCTGGGCGGCAAGGCTGGCCCGGTCGGCACCAGTTGCGTGAGC
GGAAAGATGGCCGCTTCCCGGCCCTGCTGCAGGGAGCTCAAAATGGAGGACGCGGCGCTCGGGAGAGCGG
GCGGGTGAGTCACCCACACAAAGGAAAAGGGCCTTTCCGTCCTCAGCCGTCGCTTCATGTGACTCCACGG
AGTACCGGGCGCCGTCCAGGCACCTCGATTAGTTCTCGAGCTTTTGGAGTACGTCGTCTTTAGGTTGGGG
GGAGGGGTTTTATGCGATGGAGTTTCCCCACACTGAGTGGGTGGAGACTGAAGTTAGGCCAGCTTGGCAC
TTGATGTAATTCTCCTTGGAATTTGCCCTTTTTGAGTTTGGATCTTGGTTCATTCTCAAGCCTCAGACAG
TGGTTCAAAGTTTTTTTCTTCCATTTCAGGTGTCGTGAGGCTAGCACCGCCACCATGCCTGCTTCAATCT
CCTCCATCTTCCCAGGTCCAACTCTGCTTTTGTCTTGTGGCTCAGAAGAACTGGACTCAGAGGATGCCCC
GCCATGCTGCCGTCTGGCCTTGGGAGAGCCCCCTCCCTATGGCGCTGCACCTATCGGTATTCCCCGACCT
CCACCCCCTCGGCCTGGCATGCATTCGCCACCGCCGCGACCAGCCCCCTCACCTGGCACCTGGGAGAGCC
AGCCCGCCAGGTCGGTGAGGCTGGGAGGACCAGGAGGGGGTGCTGGGGGTGCTGGGGGTGGCCGTGTTCT
CGAGTGTCCCAGCATCCGCATCACCTCCATCTCTCCCACGCCGGAGCCGCCAGCAGCGCTGGAGGACAAC
CCTGATGCCTGGGGGGACGGCTCTCCTAGAGATTACCCCCCACCAGAAGGCTTTGGGGGCTACAGAGAAG
CAGGGGGCCAGGGTGGGGGGGCCTTCTTCAGCCCAAGCCCTGGCAGCAGCAGCCTGTCCTCGTGGAGCTT
CTTCTCCGATGCCTCTGACGAGGCAGCCCTGTATGCAGCCTGCGACGAGGTGGAGTCTGAGCTAAATGAG
GCGGCCTCCCGCTTTGGCCTGGGCTCCCCGCTGCCCTCGCCCCGGGCCTCCCCTCGGCCATGGACCCCCG
AAGATCCCTGGAGCCTGTATGGTCCAAGCCCCGGAGGCCGAGGGCCAGAGGATAGCTGGCTACTCCTCAG
TGCTCCTGGGCCCACCCCAGCCTCCCCGCGGCCTGCCTCTCCATGTGGCAAGCGGCGCTATTCCAGCTCG
GGAACCCCATCTTCAGCCTCCCCAGCTCTGTCCCGCCGTGGCAGCCTGGGGGAAGAGGGGTCTGAGCCAC
CTCCACCACCCCCATTGCCTCTGGCCCGGGACCCGGGCTCCCCTGGTCCCTTTGACTATGTGGGGGCCCC
ACCAGCTGAGAGCATCCCTCAGAAGACACGGCGGACTTCCAGCGAGCAGGCAGTGGCTCTGCCTCGGTCT
GAGGAGCCTGCCTCATGCAATGGGAAGCTGCCCTTGGGAGCAGAGGAGTCTGTGGCTCCTCCAGGAGGTT
CCCGGAAGGAGGTGGCTGGCATGGACTACCTGGCAGTGCCCTCCCCACTCGCTTGGTCCAAGGCCCGGAT
TGGGGGACACAGCCCTATCTTCAGGACCTCTGCCCTACCCCCACTGGACTGGCCTCTGCCCAGCCAATAT
GAGCAGCTGGAGCTGAGGATCGAGGTACAGCCTAGAGCCCACCACCGGGCCCACTATGAGACAGAAGGCA
GCCGTGGAGCTGTCAAAGCTGCCCCTGGCGGTCACCCCGTAGTCAAGCTCCTAGGCTACAGTGAGAAGCC
ACTGACCCTACAGATGTTCATCGGCACTGCAGATGAAAGGAACCTGCGGCCTCATGCCTTCTATCAGGTG
CACCGTATCACAGGCAAGATGGTGGCCACGGCCAGCTATGAAGCCGTAGTCAGTGGCACCAAGGTGTTGG
AGATGACTCTGCTGCCTGAGAACAACATGGCGGCCAACATTGACTGCGCGGGAATCCTGAAGCTTCGGAA
TTCAGACATTGAGCTTCGGAAGGGTGAGACGGACATCGGGCGCAAAAACACACGTGTACGGCTGGTGTTC
CGGGTACACGTGCCCCAGGGCGGCGGGAAGGTCGTCTCAGTACAGGCAGCATCGGTGCCCATCGAGTGCT
CCCAGCGCTCAGCCCAGGAGCTGCCCCAGGTGGAGGCCTACAGCCCCAGTGCCTGCTCTGTGAGAGGAGG
CGAGGAACTGGTACTGACTGGCTCCAACTTCCTGCCAGACTCCAAGGTGGTGTTCATTGAGAGGGGTCCT
GATGGGAAGCTGCAATGGGAGGAGGAGGCCACAGTGAACCGACTGCAGAGCAACGAGGTGACGCTGACCC
TGACTGTCCCCGAGTACAGCAACAAGAGGGTTTCCCGGCCAGTCCAGGTCTACTTTTATGTCTCCAATGG
GCGGAGGAAACGCAGTCCTACCCAGAGTTTCAGGTTTCTGCCTGTGATCTGCAAAGAGGAGCCCCTACCG
GACTCATCTCTGCGGGGTTTCCCTTCAGCATCGGCAACCCCCTTTGGCACTGACATGGACTTCTCACCAC
CCAGGCCCCCCTACCCCTCCTATCCCCATGAAGACCCTGCTTGCGAAACTCCTTACCTATCAGAAGGCTT
CGGCTATGGCATGCCCCCTCTGTACCCCCAGACGGGGCCCCCACCATCCTACAGACCGGGCCTGCGGATG
TTCCCTGAGACTAGGGGTACCACAGGTTGTGCCCAACCACCTGCAGTTTCCTTCCTTCCCCGCCCCTTCC
CTAGTGACCCGTATGGAGGGCGGGGCTCCTCTTTCTCCCTGGGGCTGCCATTCTCTCCGCCAGCCCCCTT
TCGGCCGCCTCCTCTTCCTGCATCCCCACCGCTTGAAGGCCCCTTCCCTTCCCAGAGTGATGTGCATCCC
CTACCTGCTGAGGGATACAATAAGGTAGGGCCAGGCTATGGCCCTGGGGAGGGGGCTCCGGAGCAGGAGA
AATCCAGGGGTGGCTACAGCAGCGGCTTCCGAGACAGTGTCCCTATCCAGGGTATCACGCTGGAGGAAGG
TGGGTGTGGGACTGGGGGCTGTGAGTGTGAGTGTGTGCAAGAGATTGCTCTGCATGTTTGCTAGTAATGA
ACTAGTCCGTAACTTGAAAGTATTTCGATTTCTTGGCTTTATATATCTTGTGGAAAGGACGACCGCCAAT
CCCATTTCAGGGCTTCACGCGTTAAGTCGACAATCAACCTCTGGATTACAAAATTTGTGAAAGATTGACT
GGTATTCTTAACTATGTTGCTCCTTTTACGCTATGTGGATACGCTGCTTTAATGCCTTTGTATCATGCTA
TTGCTTCCCGTATGGCTTTCATTTTCTCCTCCTTGTATAAATCCTGGTTGCTGTCTCTTTATGAGGAGTT
GTGGCCCGTTGTCAGGCAACGTGGCGTGGTGTGCACTGTGTTTGCTGACGCAACCCCCACTGGTTGGGGC
ATTGCCACCACCTGTCAGCTCCTTTCCGGGACTTTCGCTTTCCCCCTCCCTATTGCCACGGCGGAACTCA
TCGCCGCCTGCCTTGCCCGCTGCTGGACAGGGGCTCGGCTGTTGGGCACTGACAATTCCGTGGTGTTGTC
GGGGAAATCATCGTCCTTTCCTTGGCTGCTCGCCTGTGTTGCCACCTGGATTCTGCGCGGGACGTCCTTC
TGCTACGTCCCTTCGGCCCTCAATCCAGCGGACCTTCCTTCCCGCGGCCTGCTGCCGGCTCTGCGGCCTC
TTCCGCGTCTTCGCCTTCGCCCTCAGACGAGTCGGATCTCCCTTTGGGCCGCCTCCCCGCGTCGACTTTA
AGACCAATGACTTACAAGGCAGCTGTAGATCTTAGCCACTTTTTAAAAGAAAAGGGGGGACTGGAAGGGC
TAATTCACTCCCAACGAAGACAAGATCTGCTTTTTGCTTGTACTGGGTCTCTCTGGTTAGACCAGATCTG
AGCCTGGGAGCTCTCTGGCTAACTAGGGAACCCACTGCTTAAGCCTCAATAAAGCTTGCCTTGAGTGCTT
CAAGTAGTGTGTGCCCGTCTGTTGTGTGACTCTGGTAACTAGAGATCCCTCAGACCCTTTTAGTCAGTGT
GGAAAATCTCTAGCAGTACGTATAGTAGTTCATGTCATCTTATTATTCAGTATTTATAACTTGCAAAGAA
ATGAATATCAGAGAGTGAGAGGAACTTGTTTATTGCAGCTTATAATGGTTACAAATAAAGCAATAGCATC
ACAAATTTCACAAATAAAGCATTTTTTTCACTGCATTCTAGTTGTGGTTTGTCCAAACTCATCAATGTAT
CTTATCATGTCTGGCTCTAGCTATCCCGCCCCTAACTCCGCCCATCCCGCCCCTAACTCCGCCCAGTTCC
GCCCATTCTCCGCCCCATGGCTGACTAATTTTTTTTATTTATGCAGAGGCCGAGGCCGCCTCGGCCTCTG
AGCTATTCCAGAAGTAGTGAGGAGGCTTTTTTGGAGGCCTAGGGACGTACCCAATTCGCCCTATAGTGAG
TCGTATTACGCGCGCTCACTGGCCGTCGTTTTACAACGTCGTGACTGGGAAAACCCTGGCGTTACCCAAC
TTAATCGCCTTGCAGCACATCCCCCTTTCGCCAGCTGGCGTAATAGCGAAGAGGCCCGCACCGATCGCCC
TTCCCAACAGTTGCGCAGCCTGAATGGCGAATGGG
[124 nt withheld, positions 8366-8489]
C
[91 nt withheld, positions 8491-8581]
A
[49 nt withheld, positions 8583-8631]
CCTTTGACGTTGGAGTCCACGTTCTTT
[37 nt withheld, positions 8659-8695]
ACCCTATCTCGGTCTATTCTTTTGATTTATAAGGGATTTTGCCGATTTCGGCCTATTGGTTAAAAAATGA
GCTGATTTAACAAAAATTTAACGCGAATTTTAACAAAATATTAACGCTTACAATTTAGGTGGCACTTTTC
GGGGAAATGTGCGCGGAACCCCTATTTGTTTATTTTTCTAAATACATTCAAATATGTATCCGCTCATGAG
ACAATAACCCTGATAAATGCTTCAATAATATTGAAAAAGGAAGAGTATGAGTATTCAACATTTCCGTGTC
GCCCTTATTCCCTTTTTTGCGGCATTTTGCCTTCCTGTTTTTGCTCACCCAGAAACGCTGGTGAAAGTAA
AAGATGCTGAAGATCAGTTGGGTGCACGAGTGGGTTACATCGAACTGGATCTCAACAGCGGTAAGATCCT
TGAGAGTTTTCGCCCCGAAGAACGTTTTCCAATGATGAGCACTTTTAAAGTTCTGCTATGTGGCGCGGTA
TTATCCCGTATTGACGCCGGGCAAGAGCAACTCGGTCGCCGCATACACTATTCTCAGAATGACTTGGTTG
AGTACTCACCAGTCACAGAAAAGCATCTTACGGATGGCATGACAGTAAGAGAATTATGCAGTGCTGCCAT
AACCATGAGTGATAACACTGCGGCCAACTTACTTCTGACAACGATCGGAGGACCGAAGGAGCTAACCGCT
TTTTTGCACAACATGGGGGATCATGTAACTCGCCTTGATCGTTGGGAACCGGAGCTGAATGAAGCCATAC
CAAACGACGAGCGTGACACCACGATGCCTGTAGCAATGGCAACAACGTTGCGCAAACTATTAACTGGCGA
ACTACTTACTCTAGCTTCCCGGCAACAATTAATAGACTGGATGGAGGCGGATAAAGTTGCAGGACCACTT
CTGCGCTCGGCCCTTCCGGCTGGCTGGTTTATTGCTGATAAATCTGGAGCCGGTGAGCGTGGGTCTCGCG
GTATCATTGCAGCACTGGGGCCAGATGGTAAGCCCTCCCGTATCGTAGTTATCTACACGACGGGGAGTCA
GGCAACTATGGATGAACGAAATAGACAGATCGCTGAGATAGGTGCCTCACTGATTAAGCATTGGTAACTG
TCAGACCAAGTTTACTCATATATACTTTAGATTGATTTAAAACTTCATTTTTAATTTAAAAGGATCTAGG
TGAAGATCCTTTTTGATAATCTCATGACCAAAATCCCTTAACGTGAGTTTTCGTTCCACTGAGCGTCAGA
CCCCGTAGAAAAGATCAAAGGATCTTCTTGAGATCCTTTTTTTCTGCGCGTAATCTGCTGCTTGCAAACA
AAAAAACCACCGCTACCAGCGGTGGTTTGTTTGCCGGATCAAGAGCTACCAACTCTTTTTCCGAAGGTAA
CTGGCTTCAGCAGAGCGCAGATACCAAATACTGTTCTTCTAGTGTAGCCGTAGTTAGGCCACCACTTCAA
GAACTCTGTAGCACCGCCTACATACCTCGCTCTGCTAATCCTGTTACCAGTGGCTGCTGCCAGTGGCGAT
AAGTCGTGTCTTACCGGGTTGGACTCAAGACGATAGTTACCGGATAAGGCGCAGCGGTCGGGCTGAACGG
GGGGTTCGTGCACACAGCCCAGCTTGGAGCGAACGACCTACACCGAACTGAGATACCTACAGCGTGAGCT
ATGAGAAAGCGCCACGCTTCCCGAAGGGAGAAAGGCGGACAGGTATCCGGTAAGCGGCAGGGTCGGAACA
GGAGAGCGCACGAGGGAGCTTCCAGGGGGAAACGCCTGGTATCTTTATAGTCCTGTCGGGTTTCGCCACC
TCTGACTTGAGCGTCGATTTTTGTGATGCTCGTCAGGGGGGCGGAGCCTATGGAAAAACGCCAGCAACGC
GGCCTTTTTACGGTTCCTGGCCTTTTGCTGGCCTTTTGCTCACATGTTCTTTCCTGCGTTATCCCCTGAT
TCTGTGGATAACCGTATTACCGCCTTTGAGTGAGCTGATACCGCTCGCCGCAGCCGAACGACCGAGCGCA
GCGAGTCAGTGAGCGAGGAAGCGGAAGAGCGCCCAATACGCAAACCGCCTCTCCCCGCGCGTTGGCCGAT
TCATTAATGCAGCTGGCACGACAGGTTTCCCGACTGGAAAGCGGGCAGTGAGCGCAACGCAATTAATGTG
AGTTAGCTCACTCATTAGGCACCCCAGGCTTTACACTTTATGCTTCCGGCTCGTATGTTGTGTGGAATTG
TGAGCGGATAACAATTTCACACAGGAAACAGCTATGACCATGATTACGCCAAGCGCGCAATTAACCCTCA
CTAAAGGGAACAAAAGCTGGAGCTGCAAGC
