>Addgene plasmid #143755 | TFORF1076 | depositor partial sequence | sequence record 283392 | Insert
ACCGCCACCATGCCTGCTTCAATCTCCTCCATCTTCCCAGGTCCAACTCTGCTTTTGTCTTGTGGCTCAG
AAGAACTGGACTCAGAGGATGCCCCGCCATGCTGCCGTCTGGCCTTGGGAGAGCCCCCTCCCTATGGCGC
TGCACCTATCGGTATTCCCCGACCTCCACCCCCTCGGCCTGGCATGCATTCGCCACCGCCGCGACCAGCC
CCCTCACCTGGCACCTGGGAGAGCCAGCCCGCCAGGTCGGTGAGGCTGGGAGGACCAGGAGGGGGTGCTG
GGGGTGCTGGGGGTGGCCGTGTTCTCGAGTGTCCCAGCATCCGCATCACCTCCATCTCTCCCACGCCGGA
GCCGCCAGCAGCGCTGGAGGACAACCCTGATGCCTGGGGGGACGGCTCTCCTAGAGATTACCCCCCACCA
GAAGGCTTTGGGGGCTACAGAGAAGCAGGGGGCCAGGGTGGGGGGGCCTTCTTCAGCCCAAGCCCTGGCA
GCAGCAGCCTGTCCTCGTGGAGCTTCTTCTCCGATGCCTCTGACGAGGCAGCCCTGTATGCAGCCTGCGA
CGAGGTGGAGTCTGAGCTAAATGAGGCGGCCTCCCGCTTTGGCCTGGGCTCCCCGCTGCCCTCGCCCCGG
GCCTCCCCTCGGCCATGGACCCCCGAAGATCCCTGGAGCCTGTATGGTCCAAGCCCCGGAGGCCGAGGGC
CAGAGGATAGCTGGCTACTCCTCAGTGCTCCTGGGCCCACCCCAGCCTCCCCGCGGCCTGCCTCTCCATG
TGGCAAGCGGCGCTATTCCAGCTCGGGAACCCCATCTTCAGCCTCCCCAGCTCTGTCCCGCCGTGGCAGC
CTGGGGGAAGAGGGGTCTGAGCCACCTCCACCACCCCCATTGCCTCTGGCCCGGGACCCGGGCTCCCCTG
GTCCCTTTGACTATGTGGGGGCCCCACCAGCTGAGAGCATCCCTCAGAAGACACGGCGGACTTCCAGCGA
GCAGGCAGTGGCTCTGCCTCGGTCTGAGGAGCCTGCCTCATGCAATGGGAAGCTGCCCTTGGGAGCAGAG
GAGTCTGTGGCTCCTCCAGGAGGTTCCCGGAAGGAGGTGGCTGGCATGGACTACCTGGCAGTGCCCTCCC
CACTCGCTTGGTCCAAGGCCCGGATTGGGGGACACAGCCCTATCTTCAGGACCTCTGCCCTACCCCCACT
GGACTGGCCTCTGCCCAGCCAATATGAGCAGCTGGAGCTGAGGATCGAGGTACAGCCTAGAGCCCACCAC
CGGGCCCACTATGAGACAGAAGGCAGCCGTGGAGCTGTCAAAGCTGCCCCTGGCGGTCACCCCGTAGTCA
AGCTCCTAGGCTACAGTGAGAAGCCACTGACCCTACAGATGTTCATCGGCACTGCAGATGAAAGGAACCT
GCGGCCTCATGCCTTCTATCAGGTGCACCGTATCACAGGCAAGATGGTGGCCACGGCCAGCTATGAAGCC
GTAGTCAGTGGCACCAAGGTGTTGGAGATGACTCTGCTGCCTGAGAACAACATGGCGGCCAACATTGACT
GCGCGGGAATCCTGAAGCTTCGGAATTCAGACATTGAGCTTCGGAAGGGTGAGACGGACATCGGGCGCAA
AAACACACGTGTACGGCTGGTGTTCCGGGTACACGTGCCCCAGGGCGGCGGGAAGGTCGTCTCAGTACAG
GCAGCATCGGTGCCCATCGAGTGCTCCCAGCGCTCAGCCCAGGAGCTGCCCCAGGTGGAGGCCTACAGCC
CCAGTGCCTGCTCTGTGAGAGGAGGCGAGGAACTGGTACTGACTGGCTCCAACTTCCTGCCAGACTCCAA
GGTGGTGTTCATTGAGAGGGGTCCTGATGGGAAGCTGCAATGGGAGGAGGAGGCCACAGTGAACCGACTG
CAGAGCAACGAGGTGACGCTGACCCTGACTGTCCCCGAGTACAGCAACAAGAGGGTTTCCCGGCCAGTCC
AGGTCTACTTTTATGTCTCCAATGGGCGGAGGAAACGCAGTCCTACCCAGAGTTTCAGGTTTCTGCCTGT
GATCTGCAAAGAGGAGCCCCTACCGGACTCATCTCTGCGGGGTTTCCCTTCAGCATCGGCAACCCCCTTT
GGCACTGACATGGACTTCTCACCACCCAGGCCCCCCTACCCCTCCTATCCCCATGAAGACCCTGCTTGCG
AAACTCCTTACCTATCAGAAGGCTTCGGCTATGGCATGCCCCCTCTGTACCCCCAGACGGGGCCCCCACC
ATCCTACAGACCGGGCCTGCGGATGTTCCCTGAGACTAGGGGTACCACAGGTTGTGCCCAACCACCTGCA
GTTTCCTTCCTTCCCCGCCCCTTCCCTAGTGACCCGTATGGAGGGCGGGGCTCCTCTTTCTCCCTGGGGC
TGCCATTCTCTCCGCCAGCCCCCTTTCGGCCGCCTCCTCTTCCTGCATCCCCACCGCTTGAAGGCCCCTT
CCCTTCCCAGAGTGATGTGCATCCCCTACCTGCTGAGGGATACAATAAGGTAGGGCCAGGCTATGGCCCT
GGGGAGGGGGCTCCGGAGCAGGAGAAATCCAGGGGTGGCTACAGCAGCGGCTTCCGAGACAGTGTCCCTA
TCCAGGGTATCACGCTGGAGGAAGGTGGGTGTGGGACTGGGGGCTGTGAGTGTGAGTGTGTGCAAGAGAT
TGCTCTGCATGTTTGCTAGTAATGAACTAGTCCGTAACTTGAAAGTATTTCGATTTCTTGGCTTTATATA
TCTTGTGGAAAGGACGACCGCCAATCCCATTTCAGGGCTTC
