>Addgene plasmid #143755 | TFORF1076 | depositor partial sequence | sequence record 283393 | Barcode
CCGCCAATCCCATTTCAGGGCTTC
